Addgene plasmid #74749: NowGFP /pQE-30
Purpose: NowGFP gene for bacterial expression
Depositing lab: Konstantin Lukyanov. Depositing organization: Shemyakin-Ovchinnikov Institute of Bioorganic Chemistry. Publication: Green fluorescent protein with anionic tryptophan-based chromophore and long fluorescence lifetime. Sarkisyan KS, Goryashchenko AS, Lidsky PV, Gorbachev DA, Bozhanova NG, Gorokhovatsky AY, Pereverzeva AR, Ryumina AP, Zherdeva VV, Savitsky AP, Solntsev KM, Bommarius AS, Sharonov GV, Lindquist JR, Drobizhev M, Hughes TE, Rebane A, Lukyanov KA, Mishin AS. Biophys J. 2015 Jul 21;109(2):380-9. doi: 10.1016/j.bpj.2015.06.018. PubMed 26200874.
Backbone
  Vector backbone: pQE-30
  Backbone manufacturer: QIAGEN
  Backbone size w/o insert (bp): 3500
  Total vector size (bp): 4250
  Vector type: Bacterial Expression
Growth in bacteria
  Bacterial resistance: Ampicillin, 100 μg/mL
  Growth temperature: 37°C
  Growth strain: DH5alpha
  Copy number: Low Copy
Gene/Insert
  Gene/Insert name: NowGFP (alt name: WasCFP2)
  Species: Synthetic
  Insert size (bp): 750
  Mutation: WasCFP with substitutions E6K, L42M, T43S, V68M, I128V, V150A, N164Y, K166T, N170D, I171V, Q177L, T230P, and M233A
  GenBank ID: KX377672 KX377672
  Promoter: T5
  Tag / fusion protein: HisTag (with a mutation but still working) (N terminal on insert)
  Cloning method: Restriction Enzyme; 5′ cloning site EcoRI (unknown if destroyed); 3′ cloning site HindIII (not destroyed)
  Sequencing primers: 5′ ATTGTGAGCGGATAACAATTTC; 3′ CCGAGCGTTCTGAACAAATC
Terms and licenses: Academic/Nonprofit Terms; Industry Terms: Not Available to Industry
How to cite: NowGFP /pQE-30 was a gift from Konstantin Lukyanov (Addgene plasmid # 74749 ; http://n2t.net/addgene:74749 ; RRID:Addgene_74749)
