[The description below was written by a language model from this plasmid's Addgene catalogue record and pLannotate feature annotations shown in this document.]
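Description:
NowGFP /pQE-30 is a bacterial expression plasmid that places the green fluorescent protein NowGFP (also called WasCFP2) in the commercial pQE-30 backbone for production in E. coli. The insert is a synthetic coding sequence of about 750 bp, derived from WasCFP by thirteen amino-acid substitutions (E6K, L42M, T43S, V68M, I128V, V150A, N164Y, K166T, N170D, I171V, Q177L, T230P and M233A). The associated publication title describes a green fluorescent protein with an anionic tryptophan-based chromophore and a long fluorescence lifetime. The annotation notes that it belongs to the Aequorea victoria lineage and has high acid sensitivity.

According to the catalogue entry, expression is driven by the T5 promoter. The feature table does not annotate this promoter, but it does mark a lac operator upstream of the coding sequence, which allows repression by lac repressor and induction with IPTG. No lacI gene is annotated on the plasmid, so repressor would have to come from the host. The protein carries an N-terminal His tag for metal-affinity purification; the depositor notes that the tag contains a mutation but still functions. The gene was cloned between EcoRI and HindIII sites, and the lambda t0 terminator follows it.

Downstream lie a cat coding sequence with only a fragment of its promoter, and the rrnB T1 terminator. The backbone also has a ColE1/pMB1-type origin, a bom region, a small rop fragment and an ampicillin-resistance gene with its own promoter, ampicillin being the listed selection. The entry lists the plasmid as low copy. The sequenced record is 4,110 nt, slightly shorter than the roughly 4,250 bp stated in the catalogue.
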