Features (pLannotate 1.2.2; 11 found; start..end, strand, type, name):
     93..109     +  protein_bind   lac operator: The lac repressor binds to the lac operator to inhibit transcription in E. coli. This inhibition can be relieved by adding lactose or isopropyl-β-D-thiogalactopyranoside (IPTG). lac repressor encoded by lacI
    182..895     +  CDS            NowGFP: NowGFP is a basic (constitutively fluorescent) green fluorescent protein published in 2015, derived from Aequorea victoria. It has high acid sensitivity.
    920..1014    +  terminator     lambda t0 terminator: transcription terminator from phage lambda
   1029..1057    +  promoter       cat promoter (fragment): promoter of the E. coli cat gene encoding chloramphenicol acetyltransferase
   1058..1714    +  CDS            cat: CAT_ECOLX - Experimental evidence at protein level: Swiss-Prot protein existence level 1. This enzyme is an effector of chloramphenicol resistance in bacteria. From Escherichia coli. This protein is used as a marker in many commonly used cloning vectors, such as pACYC184.
   1782..1868    +  terminator     rrnB T1 terminator: Escherichia coli rrnB; transcription terminator T1 from the E. coli rrnB gene
   1880..1921    +  CDS            rop (fragment): Rop protein, which maintains plasmids at low copy number; rop
   2023..2163    +  misc_feature   bom: basis of mobility region from pBR322
   2349..2937    -  rep_origin     ori: high-copy-number ColE1/pMB1/pBR322/pUC origin of replication
   3108..3968    -  CDS            AmpR: β-lactamase; bla; confers resistance to ampicillin, carbenicillin, and related antibiotics
   3969..4073    -  promoter       AmpR promoter: bla
>Addgene plasmid #74749 | NowGFP /pQE-30 | addgene full sequence | sequence record 161782 | Addgene NGS Result
ACCATTATTATCATGACATTAACCTATAAAAATAGGCGTATCACGAGGCCCTTTCGTCTTCACCTCGAGA
AATCATAAAAAATTTATTTGCTTTGTGAGCGGATAACAATTTCACACAGAATTCATTAAAGAGGAGAAAT
TAACTATGAGAGGATCGCATCACCAGCACCATCACGGATCCGTGAGCAAGGGCGAGAAGCTGTTCACCGG
GGTGGTGCCCATCCTGGTCGAGCTGGACGGCGACGTAAACGGCCACAAGTTCAGCGTGTCCGGCGAGGGC
GAGGGCGATGCCACCTACGGCAAGATGTCCCTGAAGTTCATCTGCACCACCGGCAAGCTGCCCGTGCCCT
GGCCCACCCTCAAAACCACCCTGACCTGGGGCATGCAGTGCTTCGCCCGCTACCCCGACCACATGAAGCA
GCACGACTTCTTCAAGTCCGCCATGCCCGAAGGCTACGTCCAGGAGCGCACCATCTTCTTCAAGGACGAC
GGCAACTACAAGACCCGCGCCGAGGTGAAGTTCGAGGGCGACACCCTGGTGAACCGCATCGAGCTGAAGG
GCGTCGACTTCAAGGAGGACGGCAACATCCTGGGGCACAAGCTGGAGTACAACGCCATCAGCGGCAACGC
CAATATCACCGCCGACAAGCAGAAGAACGGCATCAAGGCCTACTTCACGATCCGCCACGACGTCGAGGAC
GGCAGCGTGCTGCTCGCCGACCACTACCAGCAGAACACCCCCATCGGCGACGGCCCCGTGCTGCTGCCCG
ACAACCACTACCTGAGCACCCAGTCCAAGCAGAGCAAAGACCCCAACGAGAAGCGCGATCACATGGTCCT
GCTGGAGTTCGTGACCGCCGCCGGGATCCCTCTCGGCGCGGACGAGCTGTACAAGTAAAAGCTTAATTAG
CTGAGCTTGGACTCCTGTTGATAGATCCAGTAATGACCTCAGAACTCCATCTGGATTTGTTCAGAACGCT
CGGTTGCCGCCGGGCGTTTTTTATTGGTGAGAATCCAAGCTAGCTTGGCGAGATTTTCAGGAGCTAAGGA
AGCTAAAATGGAGAAAAAAATCACTGGATATACCACCGTTGATATATCCCAATGGCATCGTAAAGAACAT
TTTGAGGCATTTCAGTCAGTTGCTCAATGTACCTATAACCAGACCGTTCAGCTGGATATTACGGCCTTTT
TAAAGACCGTAAAGAAAAATAAGCACAAGTTTTATCCGGCCTTTATTCACATTCTTGCCCGCCTGATGAA
TGCTCATCCGGAATTTCGTATGGCAATGAAAGACGGTGAGCTGGTGATATGGGATAGTGTTCACCCTTGT
TACACCGTTTTCCATGAGCAAACTGAAACGTTTTCATCGCTCTGGAGTGAATACCACGACGATTTCCGGC
AGTTTCTACACATATATTCGCAAGATGTGGCGTGTTACGGTGAAAACCTGGCCTATTTCCCTAAAGGGTT
TATTGAGAATATGTTTTTCGTCTCAGCCAATCCCTGGGTGAGTTTCACCAGTTTTGATTTAAACGTGGCC
AATATGGACAACTTCTTCGCCCCCGTTTTCACCATGGGCAAATATTATACGCAAGGCGACAAGGTGCTGA
TGCCGCTGGCGATTCAGGTTCATCATGCCGTTTGTGATGGCTTCCATGTCGGCAGAATGCTTAATGAATT
ACAACAGTACTGCGATGAGTGGCAGGGCGGGGCGTAATTTTTTTAAGGCAGTTATTGGTGCCCTTAAACG
CCTGGGGTAATGACTCTCTAGCTTGAGGCATCAAATAAAACGAAAGGCTCAGTCGAAAGACTGGGCCTTT
CGTTTTATCTGTTGTTTGTCGGTGAACGCTCTCCTGAGTAGGACAAATCCGCCCTCTAGAGCTGCCTCGC
GCGTTTCGGTGATGACGGTGAAAACCTCTGACACATGCAGCTCCCGGAGACGGTCACAGCTTGTCTGTAA
GCGGATGCCGGGAGCAGACAAGCCCGTCAGGGCGCGTCAGCGGGTGTTGGCGGGTGTCGGGGCGCAGCCA
TGACCCAGTCACGTAGCGATAGCGGAGTGTATACTGGCTTAACTATGCGGCATCAGAGCAGATTGTACTG
AGAGTGCACCATATGCGGTGTGAAATACCGCACAGATGCGTAAGGAGAAAATACCGCATCAGGCGCTCTT
CCGCTTCCTCGCTCACTGACTCGCTGCGCTCGGTCGTTCGGCTGCGGCGAGCGGTATCAGCTCACTCAAA
GGCGGTAATACGGTTATCCACAGAATCAGGGGATAACGCAGGAAAGAACATGTGAGCAAAAGGCCAGCAA
AAGGCCAGGAACCGTAAAAAGGCCGCGTTGCTGGCGTTTTTCCATAGGCTCCGCCCCCCTGACGAGCATC
ACAAAAATCGACGCTCAAGTCAGAGGTGGCGAAACCCGACAGGACTATAAAGATACCAGGCGTTTCCCCC
TGGAAGCTCCCTCGTGCGCTCTCCTGTTCCGACCCTGCCGCTTACCGGATACCTGTCCGCCTTTCTCCCT
TCGGGAAGCGTGGCGCTTTCTCATAGCTCACGCTGTAGGTATCTCAGTTCGGTGTAGGTCGTTCGCTCCA
AGCTGGGCTGTGTGCACGAACCCCCCGTTCAGCCCGACCGCTGCGCCTTATCCGGTAACTATCGTCTTGA
GTCCAACCCGGTAAGACACGACTTATCGCCACTGGCAGCAGCCACTGGTAACAGGATTAGCAGAGCGAGG
TATGTAGGCGGTGCTACAGAGTTCTTGAAGTGGTGGCCTAACTACGGCTACACTAGAAGGACAGTATTTG
GTATCTGCGCTCTGCTGAAGCCAGTTACCTTCGGAAAAAGAGTTGGTAGCTCTTGATCCGGCAAACAAAC
CACCGCTGGTAGCGGTGGTTTTTTTGTTTGCAAGCAGCAGATTACGCGCAGAAAAAAAGGATCTCAAGAA
GATCCTTTGATCTTTTCTACGGGGTCTGACGCTCAGTGGAACGAAAACTCACGTTAAGGGATTTTGGTCA
TGAGATTATCAAAAAGGATCTTCACCTAGATCCTTTTAAATTAAAAATGAAGTTTTAAATCAATCTAAAG
TATATATGAGTAAACTTGGTCTGACAGTTACCAATGCTTAATCAGTGAGGCACCTATCTCAGCGATCTGT
CTATTTCGTTCATCCATAGTTGCCTGACTCCCCGTCGTGTAGATAACTACGATACGGGAGGGCTTACCAT
CTGGCCCCAGTGCTGCAATGATACCGCGAGACCCACGCTCACCGGCTCCAGATTTATCAGCAATAAACCA
GCCAGCCGGAAGGGCCGAGCGCAGAAGTGGTCCTGCAACTTTATCCGCCTCCATCCAGTCTATTAATTGT
TGCCGGGAAGCTAGAGTAAGTAGTTCGCCAGTTAATAGTTTGCGCAACGTTGTTGCCATTGCTACAGGCA
TCGTGGTGTCACGCTCGTCGTTTGGTATGGCTTCATTCAGCTCCGGTTCCCAACGATCAAGGCGAGTTAC
ATGATCCCCCATGTTGTGCAAAAAAGCGGTTAGCTCCTTCGGTCCTCCGATCGTTGTCAGAAGTAAGTTG
GCCGCAGTGTTATCACTCATGGTTATGGCAGCACTGCATAATTCTCTTACTGTCATGCCATCCGTAAGAT
GCTTTTCTGTGACTGGTGAGTACTCAACCAAGTCATTCTGAGAATAGTGTATGCGGCGACCGAGTTGCTC
TTGCCCGGCGTCAATACGGGATAATACCGCGCCACATAGCAGAACTTTAAAAGTGCTCATCATTGGAAAA
CGTTCTTCGGGGCGAAAACTCTCAAGGATCTTACCGCTGTTGAGATCCAGTTCGATGTAACCCACTCGTG
CACCCAACTGATCTTCAGCATCTTTTACTTTCACCAGCGTTTCTGGGTGAGCAAAAACAGGAAGGCAAAA
TGCCGCAAAAAAGGGAATAAGGGCGACACGGAAATGTTGAATACTCATACTCTTCCTTTTTCAATATTAT
TGAAGCATTTATCAGGGTTATTGTCTCATGAGCGGATACATATTTGAATGTATTTAGAAAAATAAACAAA
TAGGGGTTCCGCGCACATTTCCCCGAAAAGTGCCACCTGACGTCTAAGAA
