>Addgene plasmid #74749 | NowGFP /pQE-30 | depositor partial sequence | sequence record 141349 | Coding sequence with flanks
ATAATAAATTAACTAATGAGAGGATCGCATCACCAGCACCATCACGGATCCGTGAGCAAGGGCGAGAAGC
TGTTCACCGGGGTGGTGCCCATCCTGGTCGAGCTGGACGGCGACGTAAACGGCCACAAGTTCAGCGTGTC
CGGCGAGGGCGAGGGCGATGCCACCTACGGCAAGATGTCCCTGAAGTTCATCTGCACCACCGGCAAGCTG
CCCGTGCCCTGGCCCACCCTCAAAACCACCCTGACCTGGGGCATGCAGTGCTTCGCCCGCTACCCCGACC
ACATGAAGCAGCACGACTTCTTCAAGTCCGCCATGCCCGAAGGCTACGTCCAGGAGCGCACCATCTTCTT
CAAGGACGACGGCAACTACAAGACCCGCGCCGAGGTGAAGTTCGAGGGCGACACCCTGGTGAACCGCATC
GAGCTGAAGGGCGTCGACTTCAAGGAGGACGGCAACATCCTGGGGCACAAGCTGGAGTACAACGCCATCA
GCGGCAACGCCAATATCACCGCCGACAAGCAGAAGAACGGCATCAAGGCCTACTTCACGATCCGCCACGA
CGTCGAGGACGGCAGCGTGCTGCTCGCCGACCACTACCAGCAGAACACCCCCATCGGCGACGGCCCCGTG
CTGCTGCCCGACAACCACTACCTGAGCACCCAGTCCAAGCAGAGCAAAGACCCCAACGAGAAGCGCGATC
ACATGGTCCTGCTGGAGTTCGTGACCGCCGCCGGGATCCCTCTCGGCGCGGACGAGCTGTACAAGTAAAA
GCTTAATTAGCTGAGCTTGGACTCCTGTTGA
