>Addgene plasmid #74749 | NowGFP /pQE-30 | addgene partial sequence | sequence record 159539 | pBRforEco 5'-AATAGGCGTATCACGAGGC-3'
AAATTTATTTGCTTTGTGAGCGGATAACAATTTCACACAGAATTCATTAAAGAGGAGAAATTAACTATGA
GAGGATCGCATCACCAGCACCATCACGGATCCGTGAGCAAGGGCGAGAAGCTGTTCACCGGGGTGGTGCC
CATCCTGGTCGAGCTGGACGGCGACGTAAACGGCCACAAGTTCAGCGTGTCCGGCGAGGGCGAGGGCGAT
GCCACCTACGGCAAGATGTCCCTGAAGTTCATCTGCACCACCGGCAAGCTGCCCGTGCCCTGGCCCACCC
TCAAAACCACCCTGACCTGGGGCATGCAGTGCTTCGCCCGCTACCCCGACCACATGAAGCAGCACGACTT
CTTCAAGTCCGCCATGCCCGAAGGCTACGTCCAGGAGCGCACCATCTTCTTCAAGGACGACGGCAACTAC
AAGACCCGCGCCGAGGTGAAGTTCGAGGGCGACACCCTGGTGAACCGCATCGAGCTGAAGGGCGTCGACT
TCAAGGAGGACGGCAACATCCTGGGGCACAAGCTGGAGTACAACGCCATCAGCGGCAACGCCAATATCAC
CGCCGACAAGCAGAAGAACGGCATCAAGGCCTACTTCACGATCCGCCACGACGTCGAGGACGGCAGCGTG
CTGCTCGCCGACCACTACCAGCAGAACACCCCCATCGGCGACGGCCCCGTGCTGCTGCCCGACAACCACT
ACCTGAGCACCCAGTCCAAGCAGAGCAAAGACCCCAACGAGAAGCGCGATCACATGGTCCTGCTGGAGTT
CGTGACCGCCGCCGGGATCCCTCTCGGCGCGGACGAGCTGTACAAGTAAAAGCTTAATTAGCTGAGCTTG
GACTCCTGTTGATAGATCCAGTAATGACCTCAGAACTCCATCTGGATTTGTTCAGAACGCTCGGTTGCCG
CCGGGCGTTTTTTATTGGTGAGAATCCAAGCTAGCTTGGCGAGATTTTCAGGAGCTAAGGAAGCTAAAAT
GGAGAAAAA
