>Addgene plasmid #74749 | NowGFP /pQE-30 | addgene partial sequence | sequence record 161777 | CAT-R 5'-GCAACTGACTGAAATGCCTC-3'
TTTTTTTCTCCATTTTAGCTTCCTTAGCTCCTGAAAATCTCGCCAAGCTAGCTTGGATTCTCACCAATAA
AAAACGCCCGGCGGCAACCGAGCGTTCTGAACAAATCCAGATGGAGTTCTGAGGTCATTACTGGATCTAT
CAACAGGAGTCCAAGCTCAGCTAATTAAGCTTTTACTTGTACAGCTCGTCCGCGCCGAGAGGGATCCCGG
CGGCGGTCACGAACTCCAGCAGGACCATGTGATCGCGCTTCTCGTTGGGGTCTTTGCTCTGCTTGGACTG
GGTGCTCAGGTAGTGGTTGTCGGGCAGCAGCACGGGGCCGTCGCCGATGGGGGTGTTCTGCTGGTAGTGG
TCGGCGAGCAGCACGCTGCCGTCCTCGACGTCGTGGCGGATCGTGAAGTAGGCCTTGATGCCGTTCTTCT
GCTTGTCGGCGGTGATATTGGCGTTGCCGCTGATGGCGTTGTACTCCAGCTTGTGCCCCAGGATGTTGCC
GTCCTCCTTGAAGTCGACGCCCTTCAGCTCGATGCGGTTCACCAGGGTGTCGCCCTCGAACTTCACCTCG
GCGCGGGTCTTGTAGTTGCCGTCGTCCTTGAAGAAGATGGTGCGCTCCTGGACGTAGCCTTCGGGCATGG
CGGACTTGAAGAAGTCGTGCTGCTTCATGTGGTCGGGGTAGCGGGCGAAGCACTGCATGCCCCAGGTCAG
GGTGGTTTTGAGGGTGGGCCAGGGCACGGGCAGCTTGCCGGTGGTGCAGATGAACTTCAGGGACATCTTG
CCGTAGGTGGCATCGCCCTCGCCCTCGCCGGACACGCTGAACTTGTGGCCGTTTACGTCGCCGTCCAGCT
CGACCAGGATGGGCACCACCCCGGTGAACAGCTTCTCGCCCTTGCTCACGGATCCGTGATGGTGCTGGTG
ATGCGATCCTCTCAT
